>Addgene plasmid #229309 | pXTK072 [Con-Pro_UDP-Xantho_PartType8] | addgene full sequence | sequence record 464698 | Addgene NGS Result
TTGAGATCCTTTTTTTCTGCGCGTAATCTGCTGCTTGCAAACAAAAAAACCACCGCTACCAGCGGTGGTT
TGTTTGCCGGATCAAGAGCTACCAACTCTTTTTCCGAAGGTAACTGGCTTCAGCAGAGCGCAGATACCAA
ATACTGTTCTTCTAGTGTAGCCGTAGTTAGGCCACCACTTCAAGAACTCTGTAGCACCGCCTACATACCT
CGCTCTGCTAATCCTGTTACCAGTGGCTGCTGCCAGTGGCGATAAGTCGTGTCTTACCGGGTTGGACTCA
AGACGATAGTTACCGGATAAGGCGCAGCGGTCGGGCTGAACGGGGGGTTCGTGCACACAGCCCAGCTTGG
AGCGAACGACCTACACCGAACTGAGATACCTACAGCGTGAGCTATGAGAAAGCGCCACGCTTCCCGAAGG
GAGAAAGGCGGACAGGTATCCGGTAAGCGGCAGGGTCGGAACAGGAGAGCGCACGAGGGAGCTTCCAGGG
GGAAACGCCTGGTATCTTTATAGTCCTGTCGGGTTTCGCCACCTCTGACTTGAGCGTCGATTTTTGTGAT
GCTCGTCAGGGGGGCGGAGCCTATGGAAAAACGCCAGCAACGCGAGTCGGTCTCTGCTGGCAATTGATGT
CACCGCTGCGGGAGCACGTTACCGCCACCGTAGCGACAGCCCGCGCGGGGTGACAACCGGGGCGGGCGAA
TGCCAAAAAGGGGCCGAATGTGAGACCAGAGTAGCCCGCCTAATGAGCGGGCTTTTTTTTAATTCCCCTA
TTTGTTTATTTTTCTAAATACATTCAAATATGTATCCGCTCATGAGACAATAACCCTGATAAATGCTTCA
ATAATATTGAAAAAGGAAGAGTATGAGCATTCAGCATTTTCGTGTGGCGCTGATTCCGTTTTTTGCGGCG
TTTTGCCTGCCGGTGTTTGCGCATCCGGAAACCCTGGTGAAAGTGAAAGATGCGGAAGATCAACTGGGTG
CGCGCGTGGGCTATATTGAACTGGATCTGAACAGCGGCAAAATTCTGGAATCTTTTCGTCCGGAAGAACG
TTTTCCGATGATGAGCACCTTTAAAGTGCTGCTGTGCGGTGCGGTTCTGAGCCGTGTGGATGCGGGCCAG
GAACAACTGGGCCGTCGTATTCATTATAGCCAGAACGATCTGGTGGAATATAGCCCGGTGACCGAAAAAC
ATCTGACCGATGGCATGACCGTGCGTGAACTGTGCAGCGCGGCGATTACCATGAGCGATAACACCGCGGC
GAACCTGCTGCTGACGACCATTGGCGGTCCGAAAGAACTGACCGCGTTTCTGCATAACATGGGCGATCAT
GTGACCCGTCTGGATCGTTGGGAACCGGAACTGAACGAAGCGATTCCGAACGATGAACGTGATACCACCA
TGCCGGCAGCAATGGCGACCACCCTGCGTAAACTGCTGACGGGTGAGCTGCTGACCCTGGCAAGCCGCCA
GCAACTGATTGATTGGATGGAAGCGGATAAAGTGGCGGGTCCGCTGCTGCGTAGCGCGCTGCCGGCTGGC
TGGTTTATTGCGGATAAAAGCGGTGCGGGCGAACGTGGCAGCCGTGGCATTATTGCGGCGCTGGGCCCGG
ATGGTAAACCGAGCCGTATTGTGGTGATTTATACCACCGGCAGCCAGGCGACGATGGATGAACGTAACCG
TCAGATTGCGGAAATTGGCGCGAGCCTGATTAAACATTGGTAAACCGATACAATTAAAGGCTCCTTTTGG
AGCCTTTTTTTTTGGACGACCCTTGTCAGATCAAAGGATCTTC
Features (pLannotate 1.2.2; 4 found; start..end, strand, type, name):
      1..589     +  rep_origin     ori: high-copy-number ColE1/pMB1/pBR322/pUC origin of replication
    771..862     +  promoter       AmpR promoter: bla
    863..1720    +  CDS            bla: BLAT_ECOLX - Experimental evidence at protein level: Swiss-Prot protein existence level 1. TEM-type are the most prevalent beta-lactamases in enterobacteria; they hydrolyze the beta-lactam bond in susceptible beta-lactam antibiotics, thus conferring resistance to penicillins and cephalosporins. TEM-3 and TEM-4 are capable of hydrolyzing cefotaxime and ceftazidime. TEM-5 is capable of hydrolyzing ceftazidime. TEM-6 is capable of hydrolyzing ceftazidime and aztreonam. TEM-8/CAZ-2, TEM- 16/CAZ-7 and TEM-24/CAZ-6 are markedly active against ceftazidime. IRT- 4 shows resistance to beta-lactamase in
   1727..1766    +  terminator     fd terminator: central terminator from bacteriophage fd (Otsuka and Kunisawa, 1982)
