[The description below was written by a language model from this plasmid's Addgene catalogue record and pLannotate feature annotations shown in this document.]
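Description:
pXTK072 [Con-Pro_UDP-Xantho_PartType8] is a small Golden Gate part plasmid from the XanthoMoClo modular cloning toolkit, which was developed for genetic engineering of bacteria in the genera Xanthobacter and Roseixanthobacter. It is built on the pXTK backbone, catalogued as a bacterial expression vector, and propagated in E. coli under ampicillin selection. The sequenced record is only 1,793 nt. Its annotated features are almost entirely housekeeping elements: a ColE1/pMB1/pUC-type origin of replication, the bla promoter driving the TEM-type beta-lactamase gene, and a bacteriophage fd terminator directly downstream of that gene. The catalogue entry lists the plasmid as low copy, whereas the automated annotation describes the origin as a high-copy type. The record does not resolve this difference.

The payload is a constitutive promoter, named the UDP promoter, taken from Xanthobacter flavus GJ10 and formatted as a "Part Type 8" module in the toolkit's positional scheme. The feature table does not annotate this promoter. By elimination it probably lies in one of the short unannotated stretches, the largest of which is the gap between the origin and the bla promoter, but its exact coordinates, length and flanking Type IIS restriction sites are not stated, nor is the native gene from which the promoter derives. As a part plasmid, it is not meant to express anything itself. It stores a standardised promoter that can be excised and combined with other toolkit parts in Golden Gate reactions, supplying constitutive transcription at the Type 8 position of larger assembled constructs intended for Xanthobacter hosts. The role of that position in the final assembly is not described here.
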