Addgene plasmid #229309: pXTK072 [Con-Pro_UDP-Xantho_PartType8]
Purpose: XanthoMoClo Golden Gate Part Plasmid for cloning, contains Constitutive-Promoter_UDP-Xantho_PartType8
Depositing lab: Michael Springer. Depositing organization: Harvard Medical School. Publication: XanthoMoClo horizontal line A Robust Modular Cloning Genetic Toolkit for the Genera Xanthobacter and Roseixanthobacter. Soltysiak MPM, Ory ALH, Lee AD, Christophersen CE, Jalihal AP, Springer M. ACS Synth Biol. 2025 Apr 18;14(4):1173-1190. doi: 10.1021/acssynbio.4c00806. Epub 2025 Mar 13. PubMed 40080684.
Backbone
  Vector backbone: pXTK
  Vector type: Bacterial Expression
Growth in bacteria
  Bacterial resistance: Ampicillin, 100 μg/mL
  Growth temperature: 37°C
  Growth strain: DH5alpha
  Copy number: Low Copy
Gene/Insert
  Gene/Insert name: UDP Promoter (Xanthobacter flavus GJ10) (alt name: Constitutive-Promoter_UDP-Xantho_PartType8)
  Species: Xanthobacter flavus GJ10
  Cloning method: Restriction Enzyme; 5′ cloning site unknown (unknown if destroyed)
Terms and licenses: Academic/Nonprofit Terms; Industry Terms: Not Available to Industry
How to cite: pXTK072 [Con-Pro_UDP-Xantho_PartType8] was a gift from Michael Springer (Addgene plasmid # 229309 ; http://n2t.net/addgene:229309 ; RRID:Addgene_229309)
